Addgene plasmid #154067: EC71174
Purpose: Level 2 Golden Gate vector, pL2M-HvHSP17-CREU5-UBQ-loxmCHERRYER-eGFPER
Depositing lab: Cristobal Uauy. Depositing organization: John Innes Centre. Publication: A heat-shock inducible system for flexible gene expression in cereals. Harrington SA, Backhaus AE, Fox S, Rogers C, Borrill P, Uauy C, Richardson A. Plant Methods. 2020 Oct 14;16:137. doi: 10.1186/s13007-020-00677-3. eCollection 2020. PubMed 33072173.
Backbone
  Vector backbone: EC15027
  Backbone manufacturer: ENSA
  Backbone size w/o insert (bp): 4834
  Total vector size (bp): 13415
  Vector type: Bacterial Expression, Plant Expression, Cre/Lox, Synthetic Biology ; Golden Gate
  Selectable markers: Hygromycin
Growth in bacteria
  Bacterial resistance: Kanamycin, 50 μg/mL
  Growth temperature: 37°C
  Growth strain: DH5alpha
  Copy number: High Copy
Gene/Insert 1
  Gene/Insert name: HS Cre recombinase (alt name: HS::CRE)
  Species: A. thaliana (mustard weed), Synthetic; Enterobacteria Phage P1, Hordeum vulgare heat shock promoter from pHSPdGUS (Freeman et al 2011, Plant Biotech Journal)
  Insert size (bp): 2134
  Mutation: The Arabidopsis thaliana U5 small nuclear ribonucleoprotein component intron from pICSL80006 (TSL SynBio) is inserted at 254bp in the Cre recombinase. BsaI, Esp3I and BpiI restriction sites were removed using synonymous changes.
  GenBank ID: NM_2777477
  Promoter: Hordeum vulgare HSP 17 promoter used in Freeman et al 2011 Plant Biotechnology Journal pHSPdGUS
  Cloning method: Restriction Enzyme; 5′ cloning site BpiI (destroyed during cloning); 3′ cloning site BpiI (destroyed during cloning)
  Sequencing primers: 5′ GATGGTGCATGGACCACCCGGA; 3′ ACCAGAGTGTCGTGCTCCACCA
Gene/Insert 2
  Gene/Insert name: Ubiquitin promoter driving mCherry with the 35S terminator, flanked by lox sites, followed by eGFP with the Actin terminator (alt name: ZmUbi::lox-mCHERRY-T35S-lox-eGFP-TAct)
  Species: A. thaliana (mustard weed), Synthetic; Hordeum vulgare (heat shock promoter), Zea mays (Ubiquitin promoter)
  Insert size (bp): 4414
  Promoter: Zea mays Ubiquitin promoter with intron
  Cloning method: Restriction Enzyme; 5′ cloning site BpiI (destroyed during cloning); 3′ cloning site BpiI (destroyed during cloning)
  Sequencing primers: 5′ GCACATACAAATGGACGAAC; 3′ ACCCAGAGAGTTTGTCACACACA
Gene/Insert 3
  Gene/Insert name: HYGROMYCIN Resistance Cassette (alt names: HYG; HPT; 35S promoter driving HYG resistance gene with the NOS terminator)
  Species: Synthetic
  Insert size (bp): 1909
  Promoter: 35S promoter
  Cloning method: Restriction Enzyme; 5′ cloning site BpiI (destroyed during cloning); 3′ cloning site BpiI (destroyed during cloning)
  Sequencing primers: 5′ TAACATAGATGACACCGCGCGCG; 3′ TGGTGGAGCACGACACTCTGGT
Terms and licenses: Academic/Nonprofit Terms; Industry Terms: Not Available to Industry
How to cite: EC71174 was a gift from Cristobal Uauy (Addgene plasmid # 154067 ; http://n2t.net/addgene:154067 ; RRID:Addgene_154067)
