[The description below was written by a language model from this plasmid's Addgene catalogue record and pLannotate feature annotations shown in this document.]
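Description:
EC71174 (pL2M-HvHSP17-CREU5-UBQ-loxmCHERRYER-eGFPER) is a 13.4 kb Level 2 Golden Gate binary vector for plant transformation. It was assembled from three transcription units in the EC15027 backbone through BpiI sites that were destroyed during cloning. The backbone carries a high-copy ColE1/pUC-type origin and a kanamycin resistance gene for propagation in E. coli. It also has the pVS1 replication and stability functions (RepA, StaA, oriV) typical of plasmids maintained in Agrobacterium. All three cassettes lie between nopaline-type right and left T-DNA border repeats.

The payload is a heat-shock-triggered Cre/lox colour-switch reporter intended for cereals. The barley HSP17 promoter drives a domesticated Cre recombinase with BsaI, Esp3I and BpiI sites removed by synonymous changes. The coding sequence is interrupted by an intron, which generally prevents functional expression in bacteria. The catalogue identifies this as the Arabidopsis U5 snRNP component intron, whereas the automated annotation labels it as the potato IV2 intron. Cre is followed by an Arabidopsis HSP18.2 terminator.

In the reporter unit, the maize ubiquitin promoter with its intron drives mCherry with a CaMV 35S terminator, flanked by two direct loxP sites, followed by EGFP with an actin terminator. Both fluorescent proteins are preceded by a short Arabidopsis basic chitinase fragment, probably the signal peptide behind the ER targeting implied by the construct name. Before induction, cells express mCherry. Heat-induced Cre excises the floxed mCherry-terminator block, which places EGFP under the ubiquitin promoter and marks recombined cells green. A 35S-driven hygromycin resistance gene containing a catalase intron, with a NOS terminator, selects transformed plant tissue.
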