Features (pLannotate 1.2.2; 27 found; start..end, strand, type, name):
     91..115     -  misc_feature   RB T-DNA repeat: right border repeat from nopaline C58 T-DNA
    166..2162    +  promoter       Ubi promoter: maize polyubiquitin gene promoter
   2173..2206    +  protein_bind   loxP: Cre-mediated recombination occurs in the 8-bp core sequence (GCATACAT). Cre recombinase
   2219..2281    +  CDS            CHI-B (fragment): CHIB_ARATH - Also known as PR3. Experimental evidence at protein level: Swiss-Prot protein existence level 1. Defense against chitin-containing fungal pathogens. Seems particularly implicated in resistance to jasmonate-inducing pathogens such as A.brassicicola. In vitro antifungal activity against T.reesei, but not against A.solani, F.oxysporum, S.sclerotiorum, G.graminis and P.megasperma. From Arabidopsis thaliana (Mouse-ear cress).
   2291..2995    +  CDS            mCherry: mCherry is a basic (constitutively fluorescent) red fluorescent protein published in 2004, derived from Discosoma sp.. It is reported to be a very rapidly-maturing monomer with low acid sensitivity.
   3051..3225    +  polyA_signal   CaMV poly(A) signal: cauliflower mosaic virus polyadenylation signal
   3235..3268    +  protein_bind   loxP: Cre-mediated recombination occurs in the 8-bp core sequence (GCATACAT). Cre recombinase
   3281..3343    +  CDS            CHI-B (fragment): CHIB_ARATH - Also known as PR3. Experimental evidence at protein level: Swiss-Prot protein existence level 1. Defense against chitin-containing fungal pathogens. Seems particularly implicated in resistance to jasmonate-inducing pathogens such as A.brassicicola. In vitro antifungal activity against T.reesei, but not against A.solani, F.oxysporum, S.sclerotiorum, G.graminis and P.megasperma. From Arabidopsis thaliana (Mouse-ear cress).
   3353..4069    +  CDS            EGFP: EGFP is a basic (constitutively fluorescent) green fluorescent protein published in 1996, derived from Aequorea victoria. It is reported to be a rapidly-maturing weak dimer with moderate acid sensitivity.
   5262..5499    +  CDS            Cre (fragment): site-specific recombinase Cre is a site-specific recombinase from bacteriophage P1. Recombination occurs at loxP sequences.
   5499..5687    +  intron         IV2 intron: modified second intron of the potato ST-LS1 gene (Vancanneyt et al., 1990)
   5685..6482    +  CDS            Cre (fragment): site-specific recombinase Cre is a site-specific recombinase from bacteriophage P1. Recombination occurs at loxP sequences.
   6488..6736    +  terminator     HSP terminator: efficient transcription terminator from the Arabidopsis thaliana heat shock protein 18.2 gene (Nagaya et al., 2010)
   6838..7183    +  promoter       CaMV 35S promoter: strong constitutive promoter from cauliflower mosaic virus
   7135..7181    +  promoter       minimal CaMV 35S promoter: minimal 35S promoter from cauliflower mosaic virus
   7188..7526    +  CDS            HygR (fragment): aminoglycoside phosphotransferase from E. coli; aph(4)-Ia; confers resistance to hygromycin
   7527..7716    +  intron         cat1 intron: castor bean catalase intron, modified
   7711..8403    +  CDS            HygR (fragment): aminoglycoside phosphotransferase from E. coli confers resistance to hygromycin
   8416..8668    +  terminator     NOS terminator: nopaline synthase terminator and poly(A) signal
   8763..8787    -  misc_feature   LB T-DNA repeat: left border repeat from nopaline C58 T-DNA
   9051..9680    +  CDS            pVS1 StaA: stability protein from the Pseudomonas plasmid pVS1 (Heeb et al., 2000)
  10109..11182   +  CDS            pVS1 RepA: replication protein from the Pseudomonas plasmid pVS1 (Heeb et al., 2000)
  11248..11442   +  rep_origin     pVS1 oriV: origin of replication for the Pseudomonas plasmid pVS1 (Heeb et al., 2000)
  11648..11708   +  rep_origin     oriV (fragment): incP origin of replication
  11725..11829   +  promoter       AmpR promoter: bla
  11830..12624   +  CDS            KanR: aminoglycoside phosphotransferase; aphA-3; confers resistance to kanamycin
  12795..13383   +  rep_origin     ori: high-copy-number ColE1/pMB1/pBR322/pUC origin of replication
>Addgene plasmid #154067 | EC71174 | addgene full sequence | sequence record 313091 | Addgene NGS Result
GTGGTTGGCACATACAAATGGACGAACGGATAAACCTTTTCACGCCCTTTTAAATATCCGATTATTCTAA
TAAACGCTCTTTTCTCTTAGGTTTACCCGCCAATATATCCTGTCAAACACTGATAGTTTAAACTCCCTCG
GTCACATGTGCATCCTCGTAAGGAGCTGCAGTGCAGCGTGACCCGGTCGTGCCCCTCTCTAGAGATAATG
AGCATTGCATGTCTAAGTTATAAAAAATTACCACATATTTTTTTTGTCACACTTGTTTGAAGTGCAGTTT
ATCTATCTTTATACATATATTTAAACTTTACTCTACGAATAATATAATCTATAGTACTACAATAATATCA
GTGTTTTAGAGAATCATATAAATGAACAGTTAGACATGGTCTAAAGGACAATTGAGTATTTTGACAACAG
GACTCTACAGTTTTATCTTTTTAGTGTGCATGTGTTCTCCTTTTTTTTTGCAAATAGCTTCACCTATATA
ATACTTCATCCATTTTATTAGTACATCCATTTAGGGTTTAGGGTTAATGGTTTTTATAGACTAATTTTTT
TAGTACATCTATTTTATTCTATTTTAGCCTCTAAATTAAGAAAACTAAAACTCTATTTTAGTTTTTTTAT
TTAATAATTTAGATATAAAATAGAATAAAATAAAGTGACTAAAAATTAAACAAATACCCTTTAAGAAATT
AAAAAAACTAAGGAAACATTTTTCTTGTTTCGAGTAGATAATGCCAGCCTGTTAAACGCCGTCGACGAGT
CTAACGGACACCAACCAGCGAACCAGCAGCGTCGCGTCGGGCCAAGCGAAGCAGACGGCACGGCATCTCT
GTCGCTGCCTCTGGACCCCTCTCGAGAGTTCCGCTCCACCGTTGGACTTGCTCCGCTGTCGGCATCCAGA
AATTGCGTGGCGGAGCGGCAGACGTGAGCCGGCACGGCAGGCGGCCTCCTCCTCCTCTCACGGCACCGGC
AGCTACGGGGGATTCCTTTCCCACCGCTCCTTCGCTTTCCCTTCCTCGCCCGCCGTAATAAATAGACACC
CCCTCCACACCCTCTTTCCCCAACCTCGTGTTGTTCGGAGCGCACACACACACAACCAGATCTCCCCCAA
ATCCACCCGTCGGCACCTCCGCTTCAAGGTACGCCGCTCGTCCTCCCCCCCCCCCCCTCTCTACCTTCTC
TAGATCGGCGTTCCGGTCCATGGTTAGGGCCCGGTAGTTCTACTTCTGTTCATGTTTGTGTTAGATCCGT
GTTTGTGTTAGATCCGTGCTGCTAGCGTTCGTACACGGATGCGACCTGTACGTCAGACACGTTCTGATTG
CTAACTTGCCAGTGTTTCTCTTTGGGGAATCCTGGGATGGCTCTAGCCGTTCCGCAGACGGGATCGATTT
CATGATTTTTTTTGTTTCGTTGCATAGGGTTTGGTTTGCCCTTTTCCTTTATTTCAATATATGCCGTGCA
CTTGTTTGTCGGGTCATCTTTTCATGCTTTTTTTTGTCTTGGTTGTGATGATGTGGTCTGGTTGGGCGGT
CGTTCTAGATCGGAGTAGAATTAATTCTGTTTCAAACTACCTGGTGGATTTATTAATTTTGGATCTGTAT
GTGTGTGCCATACATATTCATAGTTACGAATTGAAGATGATGGATGGAAATATCGATCTAGGATAGGTAT
ACATGTTGATGCGGGTTTTACTGATGCATATACAGAGATGCTTTTTGTTCGCTTGGTTGTGATGATGTGG
TGTGGTTGGGCGGTCGTTCATTCGTTCTAGATCGGAGTAGAATACTGTTTCAAACTACCTGGTGTATTTA
TTAATTTTGGAACTGTATGTGTGTGTCATACATCTTCATAGTTACGAGTTTAAGATGGATGGAAATATCG
ATCTAGGATAGGTATACATGTTGATGTGGGTTTTACTGATGCATATACATGATGGCATATGCAGCATCTA
TTCATATGCTCTAACCTTGAGTACCTATCTATTATAATAAACAAGTATGTTTTATAATTATTTTGATCTT
GATATACTTGGATGATGGCATATGCAGCAGCTATATGTGGATTTTTTTAGCCCTGCCTTCATACGCTATT
TATTTGCTTGGTACTGTTTCTTTTGTCGATGCTCACCCTGTTGTTTGGTGTTACTTCTGCAGTACTGACC
TAATAACTTCGTATAGCATACATTATACGAAGTTATATTAAGGGTTGAATGAAAACTAATCTTTTTCTCT
TTCTCATCTTTTCACTTCTCCTATCATTATCCTCGGCCGAATTCGGAGGTGTGAGCAAGGGCGAGGAGGA
TAACATGGCCATCATCAAGGAGTTCATGCGCTTCAAGGTGCACATGGAGGGCTCCGTGAACGGCCACGAG
TTCGAGATCGAGGGCGAGGGCGAGGGCCGCCCCTACGAGGGCACCCAGACCGCCAAGCTGAAGGTGACCA
AGGGTGGCCCCCTGCCCTTCGCCTGGGACATCCTGTCCCCTCAGTTCATGTACGGCTCCAAGGCCTACGT
GAAGCACCCCGCCGACATCCCCGACTACTTGAAGCTGTCCTTCCCCGAGGGCTTCAAGTGGGAGCGCGTG
ATGAACTTCGAGGACGGCGGCGTGGTGACCGTGACCCAGGACTCCTCCCTGCAGGACGGCGAGTTCATCT
ACAAGGTGAAGCTGCGCGGCACCAACTTCCCCTCCGACGGCCCCGTAATGCAGAAGAAAACCATGGGCTG
GGAGGCCTCCTCCGAGCGGATGTACCCCGAGGACGGCGCCCTGAAGGGCGAGATCAAGCAGAGGCTGAAG
CTGAAGGACGGCGGCCACTACGACGCTGAGGTCAAGACCACCTACAAGGCCAAGAAGCCCGTGCAGCTGC
CCGGCGCCTACAACGTCAACATCAAGTTGGACATCACCTCCCACAACGAGGACTACACCATCGTGGAACA
GTACGAACGCGCCGAGGGCCGCCACTCCACCGGCGGCATGGACGAGCTGTACAAGGGTGGCCATGATGAG
CTTTAAGCTTCTCTAGCTAGAGTCGATCGACAAGCTCGAGTTTCTCCATAATAATGTGTGAGTAGTTCCC
AGATAAGGGAATTAGGGTTCCTATAGGGTTTCGCTCATGTGTTGAGCATATAAGAAACCCTTAGTATGTA
TTTGTATTTGTAAAATACTTCTATCAATAAAATTTCTAATTCCTAAAACCAAAATCCAGTACTAAAATCC
AGATCGCTGACCTAATAACTTCGTATAGCATACATTATACGAAGTTATATTAAGGGTTGAATGAAAACTA
ATCTTTTTCTCTTTCTCATCTTTTCACTTCTCCTATCATTATCCTCGGCCGAATTCGGAGGTATGGTGAG
CAAGGGCGAGGAGCTGTTCACCGGGGTGGTGCCCATCCTGGTCGAGCTGGACGGCGACGTAAACGGCCAC
AAGTTCAGCGTGTCCGGCGAGGGCGAGGGCGATGCCACCTACGGCAAGCTGACCCTGAAGTTCATCTGCA
CCACCGGCAAGCTGCCCGTGCCCTGGCCCACCCTCGTGACCACCCTGACCTACGGCGTGCAGTGCTTCAG
CCGCTACCCCGACCACATGAAGCAGCACGACTTCTTCAAGTCCGCCATGCCCGAAGGCTACGTCCAGGAG
CGCACCATCTTCTTCAAGGACGACGGCAACTACAAGACCCGCGCCGAGGTGAAGTTCGAGGGCGACACCC
TGGTGAACCGCATCGAGCTGAAGGGCATCGACTTCAAGGAGGACGGCAACATCCTGGGGCACAAGCTGGA
GTACAACTACAACAGCCACAACGTCTATATCATGGCCGACAAGCAGAAGAACGGCATCAAGGTGAACTTC
AAGATCCGCCACAACATCGAGGACGGCAGCGTGCAGCTCGCCGACCACTACCAGCAGAACACCCCCATCG
GCGACGGCCCCGTGCTGCTGCCCGACAACCACTACCTGAGCACCCAGTCCGCCCTGAGCAAAGACCCCAA
CGAGAAGCGCGATCACATGGTCCTGCTGGAGTTCGTGACCGCCGCCGGGATCACTCTCGGCATGGACGAG
CTGTACAAGGGTGGCCATGATGAGCTTTAAGCTTGCTCTCAAGATCAAAGGCTTAAAAAGCTGGGGTTTT
ATGAATGGGATCAAAGTTTCTTTTTTTCTTTTATATTTGCTTCTCCATTTGTTTGTTTCATTTCCCTTTT
TGTTTTCGTTTCTATGATGCACTTGTGTGTGACAAACTCTCTGGGTTTTTACTTACGTCTGCGTTTCAAA
AAAAAAAACCGCTTTCGTTTTGCGTTTTAGTCCCATTGTTTTGTAGCTCTGAGTGATCGAATTGATGCCT
CTTTATTCCTTTTGTTCCCTATAATTTCTTTCAAAACTCAGAAGAAAAACCTTGAAACTCTTTGCAATGT
TAATATAAGTATTGTATAAGATTTTTATTGATTTGGTTATTAGTCTTACTTTTGCTACCTCCATCTTCAC
TTGGAACTGATATTCTGAATAGTTAAAGCGTTACATGTGTTCCATTCACAAATGAACTTAAACTAGCACA
AAGTCAGATATTTTAAGATCGCACCATTTCGCTGAGCTCGAATTCTAGTGGAGAATTTTAAGATGGTGCA
TGGACCACCCGGACCACCCGCTAGCTGCGTCATTGTGTAGTACTCTTTCTGTTTTAAAATAAGTGTCTGA
ACTTTATACTAACTTTAATATAAAATTGTACTAAACTTGAGACATTTATTTTAGGACGGAGGGAGTAGTA
TTTATTTACGTTTAACTATTGTACTTGCTCGCTGTAACTTTAATGACAGATAACCTGTACTGTTAATCAT
GCTATTCTGGAAACGGCCCCCACAACCCATTCTTGAATCTAGACTAGTCGCCCCCTTGCTGGAATTATAC
AATTATTTATAGAAAAATCTCACAAAAAAATTATTAACAAAAAAAAAAGGGAGAAGGCGCCCTAACGGCA
GGTTCGTGAGTCCCCTGCAAGACGATAGACCCTTCGAGGGTTGGGAACAGGAAAGAACGAATGGCTCACA
GCCTACCTGGAAAGCGAAAGAGAAACAAACACTCGTCGATTGGACAGTCCTCGAGATTCTTCAAGATCAG
TACCTACGATGCTATAAGTAGTGGCTCACCTTCCATCGCCCTCCATCCCAACTCAAGCCAGCGTCAAGCA
AAAGCGAACAACATCCTACCTACAATCCGATACAGATTAATTTCAACGCGAGCTACAAACCAAAGCAAGC
AACACCGACCAATGTCCAATTTACTGACCGTACACCAAAATTTGCCTGCATTACCGGTCGATGCAACGAG
TGATGAGGTTCGCAAGAACCTGATGGACATGTTCAGGGATCGCCAGGCGTTTTCTGAGCATACCTGGAAA
ATGCTCCTGTCCGTTTGCCGGTCGTGGGCGGCATGGTGCAAGTTGAATAACCGGAAATGGTTTCCCGCAG
AACCTGAAGATGTTCGCGATTATCTTCTATATCTTCAGGTAAGTTTCTGCTTCTACCTTTGATATATATA
TAATAATTATCATTAATTAGTAGTAATATAATATTTCAAATATTTTTTTCAAAATAAAAGAATGTGGTAT
ATAGCAATTGCTTTTCTGTAGTTTATAAGTGTGTATATTTTAATTTATAACTTTTCTAATATATGACCAA
AATTTGTTGATGTGCAGGCGCGCGGTCTGGCAGTAAAAACTATCCAGCAACATTTGGGCCAGCTAAACAT
GCTTCATCGTCGGTCCGGGCTGCCACGACCAAGTGACAGCAATGCTGTTTCACTGGTTATGCGGCGGATC
CGAAAAGAAAACGTTGATGCCGGTGAACGTGCAAAACAGGCTCTAGCGTTCGAACGCACTGATTTCGACC
AGGTTCGTTCACTCATGGAAAATAGCGATCGCTGCCAGGATATACGTAATCTGGCATTTCTGGGGATTGC
TTATAACACCCTGTTACGTATAGCCGAAATTGCCAGGATCAGGGTTAAAGATATCTCACGTACTGACGGT
GGGAGAATGTTAATCCATATTGGCAGAACGAAAACGCTGGTTAGCACCGCAGGTGTAGAGAAGGCACTTA
GCCTGGGGGTAACTAAACTGGTCGAGCGATGGATTTCCGTTTCTGGTGTAGCTGATGATCCGAATAACTA
CCTGTTTTGCCGGGTCAGAAAAAATGGTGTTGCCGCGCCATCTGCCACCAGCCAGCTATCAACTCGCGCC
CTGGAAGGGATTTTTGAAGCAACTCATCGATTGATTTACGGCGCTAAGGATGACTCTGGTCAGAGATACC
TGGCCTGGTCTGGACACAGTGCCCGTGTCGGAGCCGCGCGAGATATGGCCCGCGCTGGAGTTTCAATACC
GGAGATCATGCAAGCTGGTGGCTGGACCAATGTAAATATTGTCATGAACTATATCCGTAACCTGGATAGT
GAAACAGGGGCAATGGTGCGCCTGCTGGAAGATGGCGATTAGGCTTATATGAAGATGAAGATGAAATATT
TGGTGTGTCAAATAAAAAGCTTGTGTGCTTAAGTTTGTGTTTTTTTCTTGGCTTGTTGTGTTATGAATTT
GTGGCTTTTTCTAATATTAAATGAATGTAAGATCTCATTATAATGAATAAACAAATGTTTCTATAATCCA
TTGTGAATGTTTTGTTGGATCTCTTCTGCAGCATATAACTACTGTATGTGCTATGGTATGGACTATGGAA
TATGATTAAAGATAAGCGCTAAGCTTGAATTCTTGCGGAGGTCAACATGGTGGAGCACGACACTCTGGTC
TACTCCAAAAATGTCAAAGATACAGTCTCAGAAGATCAAAGGGCTATTGAGACTTTTCAACAAAGGATAA
TTTCGGGAAACCTCCTCGGATTCCATTGCCCAGCTATCTGTCACTTCATCGAAAGGACAGTAGAAAAGGA
AGGTGGCTCCTACAAATGCCATCATTGCGATAAAGGAAAGGCTATCATTCAAGATCTCTCTGCCGACAGT
GGTCCCAAAGATGGACCCCCACCCACGAGGAGCATCGTGGAAAAAGAAGAGGTTCCAACCACGTCTACAA
AGCAAGTGGATTGATGTGACATCTCCACTGACGTAAGGGATGACGCACAATCCCACTATCCTTCGCAAGA
CCCTTCCTCTATATAAGGAAGTTCATTTCATTTGGAGAGGACACGCAATGAAAAAGCCTGAACTCACCGC
GACGTCTGTCGAGAAGTTTCTGATCGAAAAGTTCGACAGCGTGTCCGACCTGATGCAGCTCTCGGAGGGC
GAAGAATCTCGTGCTTTCAGCTTCGATGTAGGAGGGCGTGGATATGTCCTGCGGGTAAATAGCTGCGCCG
ATGGTTTCTACAAAGATCGTTATGTTTATCGGCACTTTGCATCGGCCGCGCTCCCGATTCCGGAAGTGCT
TGACATTGGGGAATTCAGCGAGAGCCTGACCTATTGCATCTCCCGCCGTGCCCAGGGTGTCACGTTGCAA
GACCTGCCTGAAACCGAACTGCCCGCTGTTCTGCAGGTAAATTTCTAGTTTTTCTCCTTCATTTTCTTGG
TTAGGACCCTTTTCTCTTTTTATTTTTTTGAGCTTTGATCTTTCTTTAAACTGATCTATTTTTTAATTGA
TTGGTTATGGTGTAAATATTACATAGCTTTAACTGATAATCTGATTACTTTATTTCGTGTGTCTATGATG
ATGATGATAACTGCAGCCGGTCGCGGAGGCCATGGATGCGATCGCTGCGGCCGATCTTAGCCAGACGAGC
GGGTTCGGCCCATTCGGACCGCAAGGAATCGGTCAATACACTACATGGCGTGATTTCATATGCGCGATTG
CTGATCCCCATGTGTATCACTGGCAAACTGTGATGGACGACACCGTCAGTGCGTCCGTCGCGCAGGCTCT
CGATGAGCTGATGCTTTGGGCCGAGGACTGCCCCGAAGTCCGGCATCTCGTGCACGCGGATTTCGGCTCC
AACAATGTCCTGACGGACAATGGCCGCATAACAGCGGTCATTGACTGGAGCGAGGCGATGTTCGGGGATT
CCCAATACGAGGTCGCCAACATCTTCTTCTGGAGGCCGTGGTTGGCTTGTATGGAGCAGCAGACGCGCTA
CTTCGAGCGGAGGCATCCGGAGCTTGCAGGATCGCCGCGGCTCCGGGCGTATATGCTCCGCATTGGTCTT
GACCAACTCTATCAGAGCTTGGTTGACGGCAATTTCGATGATGCAGCTTGGGCGCAGGGTCGATGCGACG
CAATCGTCCGATCCGGAGCCGGGACTGTCGGGCGTACACAAATCGCCCGCAGAAGCGCGGCCGTCTGGAC
CGATGGCTGTGTAGAAGTACTCGCCGATAGTGGAAACCGACGCCCCAGCACTCGTCCGAGGGCAAAGGAA
TAGGCTTGTCAAGCAGATCGTTCAAACATTTGGCAATAAAGTTTCTTAAGATTGAATCCTGTTGCCGGTC
TTGCGATGATTATCATATAATTTCTGTTGAATTACGTTAAGCATGTAATAATTAACATGTAATGCATGAC
GTTATTTATGAGATGGGTTTTTATGATTAGAGTCCCGCAATTATACATTTAATACGCGATAGAAAACAAA
ATATAGCGCGCAAACTAGGATAAATTATCGCGCGCGGTGTCATCTATGTTACTAGATCGACGCTGGATCC
GAATTCGGCAGGGCCCACTGCATCCACCCCAGTACATTAAAAACGTCCGCAATGTGTTATTAAGTTGTCT
AAGCGTCAATTTGTTTACACCACAATATATCCTGCCACCAGCCAGCCAACAGCTCCCCGACCGGCAGCTC
GGCACAAAATCACCACTCGATACAGGCAGCCCATCAGCCGTGCGGCTGCATGAAATCCTGGCCGGTTTGT
CTGATGCCAAGCTGGCGGCCTGGCCGGCCAGCTTGGCCGCTGAAGAAACCGAGCGCCGCCGTCTAAAAAG
GTGATGTGTATTTGAGTAAAACAGCTTGCGTCATGCGGTCGCTGCGTATATGATGCGATGAGTAAATAAA
CAAATACGCAAGGGGAACGCATGAAGGTTATCGCTGTACTTAACCAGAAAGGCGGGTCAGGCAAGACGAC
CATCGCAACCCATCTAGCCCGCGCCCTGCAACTCGCCGGGGCCGATGTTCTGTTAGTCGATTCCGATCCC
CAGGGCAGTGCCCGCGATTGGGCGGCCGTGCGGGAAGATCAACCGCTAACCGTTGTCGGCATCGACCGCC
CGACGATTGACCGCGACGTGAAGGCCATCGGCCGGCGCGACTTCGTAGTGATCGACGGAGCGCCCCAGGC
GGCGGACTTGGCTGTGTCCGCGATCAAGGCAGCCGACTTCGTGCTGATTCCGGTGCAGCCAAGCCCTTAC
GACATATGGGCCACCGCCGACCTGGTGGAGCTGGTTAAGCAGCGCATTGAGGTCACGGATGGAAGGCTAC
AAGCGGCCTTTGTCGTGTCGCGGGCGATCAAAGGCACGCGCATCGGCGGTGAGGTTGCCGAGGCGCTGGC
CGGGTACGAGCTGCCCATTCTTGAGTCCCGTATCACGCAGCGCGTGAGCTACCCAGGCACTGCCGCCGCC
GGCACAACCGTTCTTGAATCAGAACCCGAGGGCGACGCTGCCCGCGAGGTCCAGGCGCTGGCCGCTGAAA
TTAAATCAAAACTCATTTGAGTTAATGAGGTAAAGAGAAAATGAGCAAAAGCACAAACACGCTAAGTGCC
GGCCGTCCGAGCGCACGCAGCAGCAAGGCTGCAACGTTGGCCAGCCTGGCAGACACGCCAGCCATGAAGC
GGGTCAACTTTCAGTTGCCGGCGGAGGATCACACCAAGCTGAAGATGTACGCGGTACGCCAAGGCAAGAC
CATTACCGAGCTGCTATCTGAATACATCGCGCAGCTACCAGAGTAAATGAGCAAATGAATAAATGAGTAG
ATGAATTTTAGCGGCTAAAGGAGGCGGCATGGAAAATCAAGAACAACCAGGCACCGACGCCGTGGAATGC
CCCATGTGTGGAGGAACGGGCGGTTGGCCAGGCGTAAGCGGCTGGGTTGTCTGCCGGCCCTGCAATGGCA
CTGGAACCCCCAAGCCCGAGGAATCGGCGTGAGCGGTCGCAAACCATCCGGCCCGGTACAAATCGGCGCG
GCGCTGGGTGATGACCTGGTGGAGAAGTTGAAGGCCGCGCAGGCCGCCCAGCGGCAACGCATCGAGGCAG
AAGCACGCCCCGGTGAATCGTGGCAAGCGGCCGCTGATCGAATCCGCAAAGAATCCCGGCAACCGCCGGC
AGCCGGTGCGTCGTCGATTAGGAAGCCGCCCAAGGGCGACGAGCAACCAGATTTTTTCGTTCCGATGCTC
TATGACGTGGGCACCCGCGATAGTCGCAGCATCATGGACGTGGCCGTTTTCCGTCTGTCGAAGCGTGACC
GACGAGCTGGCGAGGTGATCCGCTACGAGCTTCCAGACGGGCACGTAGAGGTTTCCGCAGGGCCGGCCGG
CATGGCCAGTGTGTGGGATTACGACCTGGTACTGATGGCGGTTTCCCATCTAACCGAATCCATGAACCGA
TACCGGGAAGGGAAGGGAGACAAGCCCGGCCGCGTGTTCCGTCCACACGTTGCGGACGTACTCAAGTTCT
GCCGGCGAGCCGATGGCGGAAAGCAGAAAGACGACCTGGTAGAAACCTGCATTCGGTTAAACACCACGCA
CGTTGCCATGCAGCGTACGAAGAAGGCCAAGAACGGCCGCCTGGTGACGGTATCCGAGGGTGAAGCCTTG
ATTAGCCGCTACAAGATCGTAAAGAGCGAAACCGGGCGGCCGGAGTACATCGAGATCGAGCTAGCTGATT
GGATGTACCGCGAGATCACAGAAGGCAAGAACCCGGACGTGCTGACGGTTCACCCCGATTACTTTTTGAT
CGATCCCGGCATCGGCCGTTTTCTCTACCGCCTGGCACGCCGCGCCGCAGGCAAGGCAGAAGCCAGATGG
TTGTTCAAGACGATCTACGAACGCAGTGGCAGCGCCGGAGAGTTCAAGAAGTTCTGTTTCACCGTGCGCA
AGCTGATCGGGTCAAATGACCTGCCGGAGTACGATTTGAAGGAGGAGGCGGGGCAGGCTGGCCCGATCCT
AGTCATGCGCTACCGCAACCTGATCGAGGGCGAAGCATCCGCCGGTTCCTAATGTACGGAGCAGATGCTA
GGGCAAATTGCCCTAGCAGGGGAAAAAGGTCGAAAAAGCTTCTTTCCTGTGGATAGCACGTACATTGGGA
ACCCAAAGCCGTACATTGGGAACCGGAACCCGTACATTGGGAACCCAAAGCCGTACATTGGGAACCGGTC
ACACATGTAAGTGACTGATATAAAAGAGAAAAAAGGCGATTTTTCCGCCTAAAACTCTTTAAAACTTATT
AAAACTCTTAAAACCCGCCTGGCCTGTGCATAACTGTCTGGCCAGCGCACAGCCGAAGAGCTGCAAAAAG
CGCCTACCCTTCGGTCGCTGCGCTCCCTACGCCCCGCCGCTTCGCGTCGGCCTATCGCGGCCGCTGGCCG
CTCAAAAATGGCTGGCCTACGGCCAGGCAATCTACCAGGGCGCGGACAAGCCGCGCCGTCGCCACTCGAC
CGCCGGCGCCCACATCAAGGCACCGAGCTCCCATCCCCCCAGGGGCTGCGCCCCTCGGCCGCGAACGGCC
TCACCCCAAAAATGGCAGCGCTGGCCAATTCGTGCGCGGAACCCCTATTTGTTTATTTTTCTAAATACAT
TCAAATATGTATCCGCTCATGAGACAATAACCTTGATAAATGCTTCAATAATATTGAAAAAGGAAGAGTA
TGGCTAAAATGAGAATATCACCGGAATTGAAAAAACTGATCGAAAAATACCGCTGCGCAAAAGATACGGA
AGGAATGTCTCCTGCTAAGGTATATAAGCTGGTGGGAGAAAATGAAAACCTATATTTAAAAATGACGGAC
AGCCGGTATAAAGGGACCACCTATGATGTGGAACGGGAAAAGGACATGATGCTATGGCTGGAAGGAAAGC
TGCCTGTTCCAAAGGTCCTGCACTTTGAACGGCATGATGGCTGGAGCAATCTGCTCATGAGTGAGGCCGA
TGGCGTCCTTTGCTCGGAAGAGTATGAAGATGAACAAAGCCCTGAAAAGATTATCGAGCTGTATGCGGAG
TGCATCAGGCTCTTTCACTCCATCGACATATCGGATTGTCCCTATACGAATAGCTTAGACAGCCGCTTAG
CCGAATTGGATTACTTACTGAATAACGATCTGGCCGATGTGGATTGCGAAAACTGGGAAGAGGACACTCC
ATTTAAAGATCCGCGCGAGCTGTATGATTTTTTAAAGACGGAAAAGCCCGAAGAGGAACTTGTCTTTTCC
CACGGCGACCTGGGAGACAGCAACATCTTTGTGAAAGATGGCAAAGTAAGTGGCTTTATTGATCTTGGGA
GAAGCGGCAGGGCGGACAAGTGGTATGACATTGCCTTCTGCGTCCGGTCGATCAGGGAGGATATCGGGGA
AGAACAGTATGTCGAGCTATTTTTTGACTTACTGGGGATCAAGCCTGATTGGGAGAAAATAAAATATTAT
ATTTTACTGGATGAATTGTTTTAGCTGTCAGACCAAGTTTACTCATATATACTTTAGATTGATTTAAAAC
TTCATTTTTAATTTAAAAGGATCTAGGTGAAGATCCTTTTTGATAATCTCATGACCAAAATCCCTTAACG
TGAGTTTTCGTTCCACTGAGCGTCAGACCCCGTAGAAAAGATCAAAGGATCTTCTTGAGATCCTTTTTTT
CTGCGCGTAATCTGCTGCTTGCAAACAAAAAAACCACCGCTACCAGCGGTGGTTTGTTTGCCGGATCAAG
AGCTACCAACTCTTTTTCCGAAGGTAACTGGCTTCAGCAGAGCGCAGATACCAAATACTGTCCTTCTAGT
GTAGCCGTAGTTAGGCCACCACTTCAAGAACTCTGTAGCACCGCCTACATACCTCGCTCTGCTAATCCTG
TTACCAGTGGCTGCTGCCAGTGGCGATAAGTCGTGTCTTACCGGGTTGGACTCAAGACGATAGTTACCGG
ATAAGGCGCAGCGGTCGGGCTGAACGGGGGGTTCGTGCACACAGCCCAGCTTGGAGCGAACGACCTACAC
CGAACTGAGATACCTACAGCGTGAGCTATGAGAAAGCGCCACGCTTCCCGAAGGGAGAAAGGCGGACAGG
TATCCGGTAAGCGGCAGGGTCGGAACAGGAGAGCGCACGAGGGAGCTTCCAGGGGGAAACGCCTGGTATC
TTTATAGTCCTGTCGGGTTTCGCCACCTCTGACTTGAGCGTCGATTTTTGTGATGCTCGTCAGGGGGGCG
GAGCCTATGGAAAAACGCCAGCAACGCGGCCTTTTTACGGTTCCT
